Addgene plasmid #176750: AAV-CamKIIa-jGCaMP8f-WPRE
Purpose: AAV-mediated expression of GCaMP8f under the CamKIIa promoter
Depositing lab: Loren Looger.
Backbone
  Vector backbone: AAV
  Vector type: Mammalian Expression, AAV
Growth in bacteria
  Bacterial resistance: Ampicillin, 100 μg/mL
  Growth temperature: 30°C
  Growth strain: NEB Stable
  Copy number: Low Copy
Gene/Insert
  Gene/Insert name: jGCaMP8f
  Species: R. norvegicus (rat), G. gallus (chicken); A. victoria (jellyfish)
  Insert size (bp): 1269
  Promoter: CamKIIalpha
  Tag / fusion protein: 6xHis (N terminal on insert)
  Cloning method: Gibson Cloning
Terms and licenses: Academic/Nonprofit Terms; Industry Terms: Not Available to Industry
How to cite: AAV-CamKIIa-jGCaMP8f-WPRE was a gift from Loren Looger (Addgene plasmid # 176750 ; http://n2t.net/addgene:176750 ; RRID:Addgene_176750) For viral preps, please replace (Addgene plasmid # 176750) in the above sentence with: (Addgene viral prep # 176750-AAV1), (Addgene viral prep # 176750-AAV5), (Addgene viral prep # 176750-AAV9), or (Addgene viral prep # 176750-AAVrg)
