[The description below was written by a language model from this plasmid's Addgene catalogue record and pLannotate feature annotations shown in this document.]
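Description:
AAV-CamKIIa-jGCaMP8f-WPRE is an adeno-associated virus transfer plasmid (6,362 nt in the sequenced record) for expressing the genetically encoded calcium indicator jGCaMP8f in mammalian cells. The bacterial backbone carries a ColE1/pUC-type origin, an f1 phage origin and an ampicillin resistance gene (β-lactamase with its own promoter). The catalogue lists the plasmid as low copy although the annotated origin is of the high-copy type. It also specifies a recombination-deficient host strain, which is common practice for ITR-containing plasmids because the repeats are prone to rearrangement. Short lacZα, lacI, MCS and SV40 large T fragments in the feature table are remnants of the backbone and polyadenylation region, not functional parts.

The payload lies between two AAV2 inverted terminal repeats, which are the cis elements required for replication and packaging of the intervening DNA into AAV capsids. Within them, a roughly 1.3 kb CaMKIIα promoter, commonly used to bias expression toward excitatory neurons, drives the jGCaMP8f coding sequence. The insert is listed as 1,269 bp, with an N-terminal 6xHis tag and components derived from rat, chicken and jellyfish sequences. The automated annotation labels this region as a GCaMP6s fragment, which reflects sequence similarity within the GCaMP family; the catalogue entry identifies it as jGCaMP8f. Downstream, a WPRE enhances transcript stability and expression, followed by an SV40 polyadenylation signal.

The construct is intended for producing recombinant AAV that delivers the sensor for fluorescence-based imaging of calcium activity. The record notes ready-made viral preparations in AAV1, AAV5, AAV9 and retrograde serotypes.
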