Features (pLannotate 1.2.2; 14 found; start..end, strand, type, name):
    185..773     -  rep_origin     ori: high-copy-number ColE1/pMB1/pBR322/pUC origin of replication
    944..1804    -  CDS            AmpR: β-lactamase; bla; confers resistance to ampicillin, carbenicillin, and related antibiotics
   1805..1909    -  promoter       AmpR promoter: bla
   1962..2390    -  rep_origin     f1 ori (sequence partly withheld): f1 bacteriophage origin of replication; arrow indicates direction of (+) strand synthesis
   2395..2464    -  CDS            lacZα (fragment): LacZα fragment of β-galactosidase; lacZ fragment
   2459..2591    -  repeat_region  AAV2 ITR (fragment): inverted terminal repeat of adeno-associated virus serotype 2 inverted
   2656..3944    +  promoter       CaMKII promoter: promoter for the mouse calcium/calmodulin-dependent kinase II α subunit
   4076..5246    +  CDS            GCaMP6s (fragment): improved fluorescent protein-based calcium sensor (Chen et al., 2013)
   5261..5849    +  misc_feature   WPRE: woodchuck hepatitis virus posttranscriptional regulatory element
   5850..5869    +  misc_feature   MCS (fragment): pBluescript multiple cloning site
   5898..6019    -  polyA_signal   SV40 poly(A) signal: SV40 polyadenylation signal
   6042..6110    -  CDS            large T antigen (fragment): large T antigen from SV40 (simian virus 40)
   6181..6314    +  repeat_region  AAV2 ITR: inverted terminal repeat of adeno-associated virus serotype 2 inverted
   6308..2       -  CDS            lacI (fragment) (across the origin): lac repressor; lacI; The lac repressor binds to the lac operator to inhibit transcription in E. coli. This inhibition can be relieved by adding lactose or isopropyl-β-D-thiogalactopyranoside (IPTG).
>Addgene plasmid #176750 | AAV-CamKIIa-jGCaMP8f-WPRE | addgene full sequence | sequence record 408507 | Addgene NGS Result
GCTCTTCCGCTTCCTCGCTCACTGACTCGCTGCGCTCGGTCGTTCGGCTGCGGCGAGCGGTATCAGCTCA
CTCAAAGGCGGTAATACGGTTATCCACAGAATCAGGGGATAACGCAGGAAAGAACATGTGAGCAAAAGGC
CAGCAAAAGGCCAGGAACCGTAAAAAGGCCGCGTTGCTGGCGTTTTTCCATAGGCTCCGCCCCCCTGACG
AGCATCACAAAAATCGACGCTCAAGTCAGAGGTGGCGAAACCCGACAGGACTATAAAGATACCAGGCGTT
TCCCCCTGGAAGCTCCCTCGTGCGCTCTCCTGTTCCGACCCTGCCGCTTACCGGATACCTGTCCGCCTTT
CTCCCTTCGGGAAGCGTGGCGCTTTCTCATAGCTCACGCTGTAGGTATCTCAGTTCGGTGTAGGTCGTTC
GCTCCAAGCTGGGCTGTGTGCACGAACCCCCCGTTCAGCCCGACCGCTGCGCCTTATCCGGTAACTATCG
TCTTGAGTCCAACCCGGTAAGACACGACTTATCGCCACTGGCAGCAGCCACTGGTAACAGGATTAGCAGA
GCGAGGTATGTAGGCGGTGCTACAGAGTTCTTGAAGTGGTGGCCTAACTACGGCTACACTAGAAGAACAG
TATTTGGTATCTGCGCTCTGCTGAAGCCAGTTACCTTCGGAAAAAGAGTTGGTAGCTCTTGATCCGGCAA
ACAAACCACCGCTGGTAGCGGTGGTTTTTTTGTTTGCAAGCAGCAGATTACGCGCAGAAAAAAAGGATCT
CAAGAAGATCCTTTGATCTTTTCTACGGGGTCTGACGCTCAGTGGAACGAAAACTCACGTTAAGGGATTT
TGGTCATGAGATTATCAAAAAGGATCTTCACCTAGATCCTTTTAAATTAAAAATGAAGTTTTAAATCAAT
CTAAAGTATATATGAGTAAACTTGGTCTGACAGTTACCAATGCTTAATCAGTGAGGCACCTATCTCAGCG
ATCTGTCTATTTCGTTCATCCATAGTTGCCTGACTCCCCGTCGTGTAGATAACTACGATACGGGAGGGCT
TACCATCTGGCCCCAGTGCTGCAATGATACCGCGAGACCCACGCTCACCGGCTCCAGATTTATCAGCAAT
AAACCAGCCAGCCGGAAGGGCCGAGCGCAGAAGTGGTCCTGCAACTTTATCCGCCTCCATCCAGTCTATT
AATTGTTGCCGGGAAGCTAGAGTAAGTAGTTCGCCAGTTAATAGTTTGCGCAACGTTGTTGCCATTGCTA
CAGGCATCGTGGTGTCACGCTCGTCGTTTGGTATGGCTTCATTCAGCTCCGGTTCCCAACGATCAAGGCG
AGTTACATGATCCCCCATGTTGTGCAAAAAAGCGGTTAGCTCCTTCGGTCCTCCGATCGTTGTCAGAAGT
AAGTTGGCCGCAGTGTTATCACTCATGGTTATGGCAGCACTGCATAATTCTCTTACTGTCATGCCATCCG
TAAGATGCTTTTCTGTGACTGGTGAGTACTCAACCAAGTCATTCTGAGAATAGTGTATGCGGCGACCGAG
TTGCTCTTGCCCGGCGTCAATACGGGATAATACCGCGCCACATAGCAGAACTTTAAAAGTGCTCATCATT
GGAAAACGTTCTTCGGGGCGAAAACTCTCAAGGATCTTACCGCTGTTGAGATCCAGTTCGATGTAACCCA
CTCGTGCACCCAACTGATCTTCAGCATCTTTTACTTTCACCAGCGTTTCTGGGTGAGCAAAAACAGGAAG
GCAAAATGCCGCAAAAAAGGGAATAAGGGCGACACGGAAATGTTGAATACTCATACTCTTCCTTTTTCAA
TATTATTGAAGCATTTATCAGGGTTATTGTCTCATGAGCGGATACATATTTGAATGTATTTAGAAAAATA
AACAAATAGGGGTTCCGCGCACATTTCCCCGAAAAGTGCCACCTAAATTGTAAGCGTTAATATTTTGTTA
AAATTCGCGTTAAATTTTTGTTAAATCAGCTCATTTTTTAACCAATAGGCCGAAATCGGCAAAATCCCTT
ATAAATCAAAAGAATAGACCGAGATAGGGT
[37 nt withheld, positions 2061-2097]
AAAGAACGTGGACTCCAACGTCAAAGG
[49 nt withheld, positions 2125-2173]
T
[91 nt withheld, positions 2175-2265]
G
[124 nt withheld, positions 2267-2390]
CCCATTCGCCATTCAGGCTGCGCAACTGTTGGGAAGGGCGATCGGTGCGGGCCTCTTCGCTATTACGCCA
GCTGCGCGCTCGCTCGCTCACTGAGGCCGCCCGGGCAAAGCCCGGGCGTCGGGCGACCTTTGGTCGCCCG
GCCTCAGTGAGCGAGCGAGCGCGCAGAGAGGGAGTGGCCAACTCCATCACTAGGGGTTCCTTGTAGTTAA
TGATTAACCCGCCATGCTACTTATCTACGTAGCCATGCTCTAGGAAGATCTTTAACATTATGGCCTTAGG
TCACTTCATCTCCATGGGGTTCTTCTTCTGATTTTCTAGAAAATGAGATGGGGGTGCAGAGAGCTTCCTC
AGTGACCTGCCCAGGGTCACATCAGAAATGTCAGAGCTAGAACTTGAACTCAGATTACTAATCTTAAATT
CCATGCCTTGGGGGCATGCAAGTACGATATACAGAAGGAGTGAACTCATTAGGGCAGATGACCAATGAGT
TTAGGAAAGAAGAGTCCAGGGCAGGGTACATCTACACCACCCGCCCAGCCCTGGGTGAGTCCAGCCACGT
TCACCTCATTATAGTTGCCTCTCTCCAGTCCTACCTTGACGGGAAGCACAAGCAGAAACTGGGACAGGAG
CCCCAGGAGACCAAATCTTCATGGTCCCTCTGGGAGGATGGGTGGGGAGAGCTGTGGCAGAGGCCTCAGG
AGGGGCCCTGCTGCTCAGTGGTGACAGATAGGGGTGAGAAAGCAGACAGAGTCATTCCGTCAGCATTCTG
GGTCTGTTTGGTACTTCTTCTCACGCTAAGGTGGCGGTGTGATATGCACAATGGCTAAAAAGCAGGGAGA
GCTGGAAAGAAACAAGGACAGAGACAGAGGCCAAGTCAACCAGACCAATTCCCAGAGGAAGCAAAGAAAC
CATTACAGAGACTACAAGGGGGAAGGGAAGGAGAGATGAATTAGCTTCCCCTGTAAACCTTAGAACCCAG
CTGTTGCCAGGGCAACGGGGCAATACCTGTCTCTTCAGAGGAGATGAAGTTGCCAGGGTAACTACATCCT
GTCTTTCTCAAGGACCATCCCAGAATGTGGCACCCACTAGCCGTTACCATAGCAACTGCCTCTTTGCCCC
ACTTAATCCCATCCCGTCTGTTAAAAGGGCCCTATAGTTGGAGGTGGGGGAGGTAGGAAGAGCGATGATC
ACTTGTGGACTAAGTTTGTTCGCATCCCCTTCTCCAACCCCCTCAGTACATCACCCTGGGGGAACAGGGT
CCACTTGCTCCTGGGCCCACACAGTCCTGCAGTATTGTGTATATAAGGCCAGGGCAAAGAGGAGCAGGTT
TTAAAGTGAAAGGCAGGCAGGTGTTGGGGAGGCAGTTACCGGGGCAACGGGAACAGGGCGTTTCGGAGGT
GGTTGCCATGGGGACCTGGATGCTGACGAAGGCTCGCGAGGCTGTGAGCAGCCACAGTGCCCTGCTCAGA
AGCCCCAAGCTCGTCAGTCAAGCCGGTTCTCCGTTTGCACTCAGGAGCACGGGCAGGCGAGTGGCCCCTA
GTTCTGGGGGCAGCGAATTCAAGCTGCTAGCAAGGATCCACCCGCCACCATGCATCATCACCATCATCAC
ACGCGTCGCAAGAAGACCTTCAAGGAGGTGGCCACCGCCGTGAAGATCATCGCCCGCCTGATGGGCCTGA
AGATCAACGTCTATATCAAGGCCGACAAGCAGAAGAACGGCATCAAGGCGAACTTCCACATCCGCCACAA
CATCGAGGACGGCGGCGTGCAGCTCGCCTACCACTACCAGCAGAACACCCCCATCGGCGACGGCCCCGTG
CTGCTGCCCGACAACCACTACCTGAGCGTGGAGTCCAAACTTTCGAAAGACCCCAACGAGAAGCGCGATC
ACATGGTCCTGCTGGAGTTCGTGACCGCCGCCGGGATCACTCTCGGCATGGACGAGCTGTACAAGGGCGG
TACCGGAGGGAGCATGGTGAGCAAGGGCGAGGAGCTGTTCACCGGGGTGGTGCCCATCCTGGTCGAGCTG
GACGGCGACGTAAACGGCCACAAGTTCAGCGTGTCCGGCGAGGGTGAGGGCGATGCCACCTACGGCAAGC
TGACCCTGAAGTTCATCTGCACCACCGGCAAGCTGCCCGTGCCCTGGCCCACCCTCGTGACCACCCTGAC
CTACGGCGTGCAGTGCTTCAGCCGCTACCCCGACCACATGAAGCAGCACGACTTCTTCAAGTCCGCCATG
CCCGAAGGCTACATCCAGGAGCGCACCATCTTCTTCAAGGACGACGGCAACTACAAGACCCGCGCCGAGG
TGAAGTTCGAGGGCGACACCCTGGTGAACCGCATCGAGCTGAAGGGCATCGACTTCAAGGAGGACGGCAA
CATCCTGGGGCACAAGCTGGAGTACAACCTGCCGGACCAACTGACTGAAGAGCAGATCGCAGAATTTAAA
GAGGCTTTCTCCCTATTTGACAAGGACGGGGATGGGACAATAACAACCAAGGAGCTGGGGACGGTGATGC
GGTCTCTCGGACTGAACCCCACAGAAGCAGAGCTGCAGGACATGATCAATGAAGTAGATGCCGACGGTGA
CGGCACAATCGACTTCCCTGAGTTCCTGACAATGATGGCAAGAAAAATGAAATACAGGGACACGGAAGAA
GAAATTAGAGAAGCGTTCGGTGTGTTTGATAAGGATGGCAATGGCTACATCAGTGCAGCAGAGCTTCGCC
ACGTGATGACAAACCTTGGAGAGAAGTTAACAGATGAAGAGGTTGATGAAATGATCAGGGAAGCAGACAT
CGATGGGGATGGTCAGGTAAACTACGAAGAGTTTGTACAAATGATGACAGCGAAGTAAAAGCTTATCGAT
AATCAACCTCTGGATTACAAAATTTGTGAAAGATTGACTGGTATTCTTAACTATGTTGCTCCTTTTACGC
TATGTGGATACGCTGCTTTAATGCCTTTGTATCATGCTATTGCTTCCCGTATGGCTTTCATTTTCTCCTC
CTTGTATAAATCCTGGTTGCTGTCTCTTTATGAGGAGTTGTGGCCCGTTGTCAGGCAACGTGGCGTGGTG
TGCACTGTGTTTGCTGACGCAACCCCCACTGGTTGGGGCATTGCCACCACCTGTCAGCTCCTTTCCGGGA
CTTTCGCTTTCCCCCTCCCTATTGCCACGGCGGAACTCATCGCCGCCTGCCTTGCCCGCTGCTGGACAGG
GGCTCGGCTGTTGGGCACTGACAATTCCGTGGTGTTGTCGGGGAAATCATCGTCCTTTCCTTGGCTGCTC
GCCTGTGTTGCCACCTGGATTCTGCGCGGGACGTCCTTCTGCTACGTCCCTTCGGCCCTCAATCCAGCGG
ACCTTCCTTCCCGCGGCCTGCTGCCGGCTCTGCGGCCTCTTCCGCGTCTTCGCCTTCGCCCTCAGACGAG
TCGGATCTCCCTTTGGGCCGCCTCCCCGCATCGATACCGTCGACCTCGACCCGGGCGGCCGCTTCGAGCA
GACATGATAAGATACATTGATGAGTTTGGACAAACCACAACTAGAATGCAGTGAAAAAAATGCTTTATTT
GTGAAATTTGTGATGCTATTGCTTTATTTGTAACCATTATAAGCTGCAATAAACAAGTTAACAACAACAA
TTGCATTCATTTTATGTTTCAGGTTCAGGGGGAGATGTGGGAGGTTTTTTAAAGCAAGTAAAACCTCTAC
AAATGTGGTAAAATCGATAAGGATCTTCCTAGAGCATGGCTACGTAGATAAGTAGCATGGCGGGTTAATC
ATTAACTACAAGGAACCCCTAGTGATGGAGTTGGCCACTCCCTCTCTGCGCGCTCGCTCGCTCACTGAGG
CCGGGCGACCAAAGGTCGCCCGACGCCCGGGCTTTGCCCGGGCGGCCTCAGTGAGCGAGCGAGCGCGCAG
CTGCATTAATGAATCGGCCAACGCGCGGGGAGAGGCGGTTTGCGTATTGGGC
